Addgene plasmid #114303: pCWXPG-UBI-Ngn3PDX1MafA
Purpose: Constitutive expression of Ngn3, PDX1 and MafA proteins from a precursor with self-cleavable 2A peptides
Depositing lab: Patrick Salmon. Depositing organization: University of Geneva. Publication: Polyswitch lentivectors: "all-in-one" lentiviral vectors for drug-inducible gene expression, live selection, and recombination cloning. Giry-Laterriere M, Cherpin O, Kim YS, Jensen J, Salmon P. Hum Gene Ther. 2011 Oct;22(10):1255-67. Epub 2011 Sep 27. 10.1089/hum.2010.179 PubMed 21761975.
Backbone
  Vector backbone: pCWXPG
  Vector type: Lentiviral
  Selectable markers: GFP
Growth in bacteria
  Bacterial resistance: Ampicillin, 100 μg/mL
  Growth temperature: 37°C
  Growth strain: NEB Stable
  Copy number: High Copy
Gene/Insert
  Gene/Insert name: Ngn3
  Species: H. sapiens (human)
  Mutation: Ngn3, PDX1 and MafA proteins are expressed from a precursor with self-cleavable 2A peptides
  Entrez Gene: NEUROG3 (a.k.a. Atoh5, Math4B, NGN-3, bHLHa7, ngn3)
  Cloning method: Gateway Cloning
Terms and licenses: Academic/Nonprofit Terms; Industry Terms: Not Available to Industry
How to cite: pCWXPG-UBI-Ngn3PDX1MafA was a gift from Patrick Salmon (Addgene plasmid # 114303 ; http://n2t.net/addgene:114303 ; RRID:Addgene_114303)
