[The description below was written by a language model from this plasmid's Addgene catalogue record and pLannotate feature annotations shown in this document.]
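Description:
pCWXPG-UBI-Ngn3PDX1MafA is an HIV-1-derived lentiviral transfer vector (11,825 nt in the sequenced record) built on the pCWXPG backbone by Gateway recombination. It is maintained in E. coli through a high-copy ColE1/pUC-type origin and an ampicillin resistance gene. The backbone also carries an SV40 origin and SV40 poly(A) signal outside the viral region, along with small lac-derived remnants. Transcription of the viral genome in packaging cells is driven by a CMV enhancer fused to a truncated 5' LTR. This is followed by the Ψ packaging signal with a gag fragment, the cPPT/CTS, and the Rev response element. The truncated 3' LTR is preceded by a loxP site, an arrangement that would normally be duplicated into both LTRs of the integrated provirus and so allow Cre-mediated excision, although the record does not state this use. A rabbit β-globin poly(A) signal lies downstream of the 3' LTR.

The payload consists of two expression units. The human ubiquitin C promoter, flanked by attB4 and attB1 sites, drives a single open reading frame bounded by attB1 and attB2. This frame encodes human NEUROG3 (Ngn3), PDX1 and MAFA in that order. According to the record, the three proteins are made as one precursor separated by self-cleaving 2A peptides, which presumably occupy the short unannotated gaps between the coding regions. Downstream, a human PGK promoter expresses EGFP, the listed selectable marker, so transduced cells can be identified or sorted by fluorescence. A WPRE follows to enhance transcript expression. The stated purpose is constitutive co-expression of these three transcription factors, which are associated with pancreatic endocrine specification and insulin gene activation.
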