Features (pLannotate 1.2.2; 33 found; start..end, strand, type, name):
     12..31      +  protein_bind   attB1 (fragment): mutant version of attB; recombination site for the Gateway® BP reaction BP Clonase™
     58..699     +  CDS            NEUROG3: NGN3_HUMAN - Also known as ATOH5, BHLHA7, NGN3. Experimental evidence at protein level: Swiss-Prot protein existence level 1. Acts as a transcriptional regulator. Together with NKX2-2, initiates transcriptional activation of NEUROD1. Involved in neurogenesis. Also required for the specification of a common precursor of the 4 pancreatic endocrine cell types (By similarity). From Homo sapiens (Human).
    763..1611    +  CDS            PDX1: PDX1_HUMAN - Also known as IPF1, STF1. Experimental evidence at protein level: Swiss-Prot protein existence level 1. Activates insulin, somatostatin, glucokinase, islet amyloid polypeptide and glucose transporter type 2 gene transcription. Particularly involved in glucose-dependent regulation of insulin gene transcription. As part of a PDX1:PBX1b:MEIS2b complex in pancreatic acinar cells is involved in the transcriptional activation of the ELA1 enhancer; the complex binds to the enhancer B element and cooperates with the transcription factor 1 complex (PTF1) bound to the enhancer A element. Bi
   1678..2733    +  CDS            MAFA: MAFA_HUMAN - Experimental evidence at protein level: Swiss-Prot protein existence level 1. Transcription factor that activates insulin gene expression (PubMed:15993959, PubMed:12011435). Acts synergistically with NEUROD1/BETA2 and PDX1 (PubMed:15993959). Binds the insulin enhancer C1/RIPE3b element (PubMed:12011435). Binds to consensus TRE-type MARE 5'-TGCTGACTCAGCA-3' DNA sequence (PubMed:23148532, PubMed:29339498). From Homo sapiens (Human).
   2770..2794    -  protein_bind   attB2: mutant version of attB; recombination site for the Gateway® BP reaction BP Clonase™
   2811..3321    +  promoter       hPGK promoter: human phosphoglycerate kinase 1 promoter
   3343..4059    +  CDS            EGFP: EGFP is a basic (constitutively fluorescent) green fluorescent protein published in 1996, derived from Aequorea victoria. It is reported to be a rapidly-maturing weak dimer with moderate acid sensitivity.
   4078..4666    +  misc_feature   WPRE: woodchuck hepatitis virus posttranscriptional regulatory element
   4676..4786    +  CDS            nef (fragment): NEF_HV1LA - Experimental evidence at protein level: Swiss-Prot protein existence level 1. Extracellular Nef protein targets CD4(+) T-lymphocytes for apoptosis by interacting with CXCR4 surface receptors. From Human immunodeficiency virus type 1 group M subtype B (isolate Lai) (HIV-1).
   4807..4840    +  protein_bind   loxP: Cre-mediated recombination occurs in the 8-bp core sequence (GCATACAT). Cre recombinase
   4860..5040    +  LTR            5' LTR (truncated): truncated 5' long terminal repeat (LTR) from HIV-1
   5143..5198    +  polyA_signal   β-globin poly(A) signal: rabbit β-globin polyadenylation signal (Gil and Proudfoot, 1987)
   5581..5603    -  protein_bind   lac operator (fragment): The lac repressor binds to the lac operator to inhibit transcription in E. coli. This inhibition can be relieved by adding lactose or isopropyl-β-D-thiogalactopyranoside (IPTG). lac repressor encoded by lacI
   5607..5637    -  promoter       lac promoter: promoter for the E. coli lac operon
   5652..5673    -  protein_bind   CAP binding site: CAP binding activates transcription in the presence of cAMP. E. coli catabolite activator protein
   5686..5725    -  CDS            lacI (fragment): lac repressor; lacI; The lac repressor binds to the lac operator to inhibit transcription in E. coli. This inhibition can be relieved by adding lactose or isopropyl-β-D-thiogalactopyranoside (IPTG).
   5732..5754    +  promoter       SV40 promoter (fragment): SV40 enhancer and early promoter
   5778..5913    +  rep_origin     SV40 ori: SV40 origin of replication
   5933..6067    +  polyA_signal   SV40 poly(A) signal: SV40 polyadenylation signal
   6069..6123    -  CDS            lacI (fragment): lac repressor; lacI; The lac repressor binds to the lac operator to inhibit transcription in E. coli. This inhibition can be relieved by adding lactose or isopropyl-β-D-thiogalactopyranoside (IPTG).
   6306..6893    -  rep_origin     ori: high-copy-number ColE1/pMB1/pBR322/pUC origin of replication
   7064..7924    -  CDS            AmpR: β-lactamase; bla; confers resistance to ampicillin, carbenicillin, and related antibiotics
   7925..8029    -  promoter       AmpR promoter: bla
   8060..8439    +  enhancer       CMV enhancer: human cytomegalovirus immediate early enhancer
   8441..8698    +  LTR            5' LTR (truncated): truncated 5' long terminal repeat (LTR) from HIV-1
   8745..8870    +  misc_feature   HIV-1 Ψ: packaging signal of human immunodeficiency virus type 1
   8854..9213    +  CDS            HIV-1 gag (fragment): gag protein from human immunodeficiency virus 1; gag
   9362..9479    +  misc_feature   cPPT/CTS: central polypurine tract and central termination sequence of HIV-1
   9622..9705    +  CDS            vif (fragment): VIF_HV1BR - Experimental evidence at protein level: Swiss-Prot protein existence level 1. Counteracts the innate antiviral activity of host APOBEC3F and APOBEC3G. Forms a complex with host APOBEC3F and APOBEC3G thus preventing the entry of these lethally hypermutating enzymes into progeny virions. Recruits an active E3 ubiquitin ligase complex composed of elongin BC, CUL5, and RBX2 to induce polyubiquitination of APOBEC3G and APOBEC3F. In turn, they are directed to the 26S proteasome for degradation. Vif interaction with APOBEC3G also blocks its cytidine deaminase activity in a proteasome-inde
   9839..10072   +  misc_feature   RRE: The Rev response element (RRE) of HIV-1 allows for Rev-dependent mRNA export from the nucleus to the cytoplasm.
  10449..10549   +  CDS            Rev (fragment): human immunodeficiency virus 1 (HIV-1) Rev protein; rev; enhances nuclear export of unspliced and incompletely spliced viral mRNAs
  10576..10596   +  protein_bind   attB4: mutant version of attB; core recombination site for the Gateway® BP reaction BP Clonase™
  10614..11825   +  promoter       UbC promoter: human ubiquitin C promoter
>Addgene plasmid #114303 | pCWXPG-UBI-Ngn3PDX1MafA | addgene full sequence | sequence record 218742 | Addgene NGS Result
AGGATCCCAACTTTGTACAAAAAAGCAGGCTGGCGCCGGAACCAATTCAGTCGATCCATGACGCCTCAAC
CCTCGGGTGCGCCCACTGTCCAAGTGACCCGTGAGACGGAGCGGTCCTTCCCCAGAGCCTCGGAAGACGA
AGTGACCTGCCCCACGTCCGCCCCGCCCAGCCCCACTCGCACACGGGGGAACTGCGCAGAGGCGGAAGAG
GGAGGCTGCCGAGGGGCCCCGAGGAAGCTCCGGGCACGGCGCGGGGGACGCAGCCGGCCTAAGAGCGAGT
TGGCACTGAGCAAGCAGCGACGGAGTCGGCGAAAGAAGGCCAACGACCGCGAGCGCAATCGAATGCACAA
CCTCAACTCGGCACTGGACGCCCTGCGCGGTGTCCTGCCCACCTTCCCAGACGACGCGAAGCTCACCAAG
ATCGAGACGCTGCGCTTCGCCCACAACTACATCTGGGCGCTGACTCAAACGCTGCGCATAGCGGACCACA
GCTTGTACGCGCTGGAGCCGCCGGCGCCGCACTGCGGGGAGCTGGGCAGCCCAGGCGGTTCCCCCGGGGA
CTGGGGGTCCCTCTACTCCCCAGTCTCCCAGGCTGGCAGCCTGAGTCCCGCCGCGTCGCTGGAGGAGCGA
CCCGGGCTGCTGGGGGCCACCTCTTCCGCCTGCTTGAGCCCAGGCAGTCTGGCTTTCTCAGATTTTCTGG
GAAGCGGTGAGGGCAGAGGAAGCTTGCTAACTTGTGGAGATGTGGAAGAGAATCCAGGACCTATGAACGG
CGAGGAGCAGTACTACGCGGCCACGCAGCTTTACAAGGGCCCATGCGCGTTCCAGCGAGGCCCGGCGCCG
GAGTTCAGCGCCAGCCCCCCTGCGTGCCTGTACATGGGCCGCCAGCCCCCGCCGCCGCCGCCGCACCCGT
TCCCTGGCGCCCTGGGCGCGCTGGAGCAGGGCAGCCCCCCGGACATCTCCCCGTACGAGGTGCCCCCCCT
CGCCGACGACCCCGCGGTGGCGCACCTTCACCACCACCTCCCGGCTCAGCTCGCGCTCCCCCACCCGCCC
GCCGGGCCCTTCCCGGAGGGAGCCGAGCCGGGCGTCCTGGAGGAGCCCAACCGCGTCCAGCTGCCTTTCC
CATGGATGAAGTCTACCAAAGCTCACGCGTGGAAAGGCCAGTGGGCAGGCGGCGCCTACGCTGCGGAGCC
GGAGGAGAACAAGCGGACGCGCACGGCCTACACGCGCGCACAGCTGCTAGAGCTGGAGAAGGAGTTCCTA
TTCAACAAGTACATCTCACGGCCGCGCCGGGTGGAGCTGGCTGTCATGTTGAACTTGACCGAGAGACACA
TCAAGATCTGGTTCCAAAACCGCCGCATGAAGTGGAAAAAGGAGGAGGACAAGAAGCGCGGCGGCGGGAC
AGCTGTCGGGGGTGGCGGGGTCGCGGAGCCTGAGCAGGACTGCGCCGTGACCTCCGGCGAGGAGCTTCTG
GCGCTGCCGCCGCCGCCGCCCCCCGGAGGTGCTGTGCCGCCCGCTGCCCCCGTTGCCGCCCGAGAGGGCC
GCCTGCCGCCTGGCCTTAGCGCGTCGCCACAGCCCTCCAGCGTCGCGCCTCGGCGGCCGCAGGAACCACG
AGGATCAGGAGCCACCAACTTCAGTTTGCTAAAGCAAGCTGGAGACGTCGAGGAGAATCCAGGACCAATG
GCCGCGGAGCTGGCGATGGGCGCCGAGCTGCCCAGCAGCCCGCTGGCCATCGAGTACGTCAACGACTTCG
ACCTGATGAAGTTCGAGGTGAAGAAGGAGCCTCCCGAGGCCGAGCGCTTCTGCCACCGCCTGCCGCCAGG
CTCGCTGTCCTCGACGCCGCTCAGCACGCCCTGCTCCTCCGTGCCCTCCTCGCCCAGCTTCTGCGCGCCC
AGCCCGGGCACCGGCGGCGGCGGCGGCGCGGGGGGCGGCGGCGGCTCGTCTCAGGCCGGGGGCGCCCCCG
GGCCGCCGAGCGGGGGCCCCGGCGCCGTCGGGGGCACCTCGGGGAAGCCGGCGCTGGAGGATCTGTACTG
GATGAGCGGCTACCAGCATCACCTCAACCCCGAGGCGCTCAACCTGACGCCCGAGGACGCGGTGGAGGCG
CTCATCGGCAGCGGCCACCACGGCGCGCACCACGGCGCGCACCACCCGGCGGCCGCCGCAGCCTACGAGG
CTTTCCGCGGCCCGGGCTTCGCGGGCGGCGGCGGAGCGGACGACATGGGCGCCGGCCACCACCACGGCGC
GCACCACGCCGCCCACCACCACCACGCCGCCCACCACCACCACCACCACCACCACCATGGCGGCGCGGGA
CACGGCGGTGGCGCGGGCCACCACGTGCGCCTGGAGGAGCGCTTCTCCGACGACCAGCTGGTGTCCATGT
CGGTGCGCGAGCTGAACCGGCAGCTCCGCGGCTTCAGCAAGGAGGAGGTCATCCGGCTCAAGCAGAAGCG
GCGCACGCTCAAGAACCGCGGCTACGCGCAGTCCTGCCGCTTCAAGCGGGTGCAGCAGCGGCACATTCTG
GAGAGCGAGAAGTGCCAACTCCAGAGCCAGGTGGAGCAGCTGAAGCTGGAGGTGGGGCGCCTGGCCAAAG
AGCGGGACCTGTACAAGGAGAAATACGAGAAGCTGGCGGGCCGGGGCGGCCCCGGGAGCGCGGGCGGGGC
CGGTTTCCCGCGGGAGCCTTCGCCGCCGCAGGCCGGTCCCGGCGGGGCCAAGGGCACGGCCGACTTCTTC
CTGTAGCGACGAATTCGCGGCCGCACTCGAGATATCTAGACCCAGCTTTCTTGTACAAAGTGGTGATAAT
CGAATTCCACGGGGTTGGGGTTGCGCCTTTTCCAAGGCAGCCCTGGGTTTGCGCAGGGACGCGGCTGCTC
TGGGCGTGGTTCCGGGAAACGCAGCGGCGCCGACCCTGGGTCTCGCACATTCTTCACGTCCGTTCGCAGC
GTCACCCGGATCTTCGCCGCTACCCTTGTGGGCCCCCCGGCGACGCTTCCTGCTCCGCCCCTAAGTCGGG
AAGGTTCCTTGCGGTTCGCGGCGTGCCGGACGTGACAAACGGAAGCCGCACGTCTCACTAGTACCCTCGC
AGACGGACAGCGCCAGGGAGCAATGGCAGCGCGCCGACCGCGATGGGCTGTGGCCAATAGCGGCTGCTCA
GCAGGGCGCGCCGAGAGCAGCGGCCGGGAAGGGGCGGTGCGGGAGGCGGGGTGTGGGGCGGTAGTGTGGG
CCCTGTTCCTGCCCGCGCGGTGTTCCGCATTCTGCAAGCCTCCGGAGCGCACGTCGGCAGTCGGCTCCCT
CGTTGACCGAATCACCGACCTCTCTCCCCAGGGGGATCCACCGGTCGCCACCATGGTGAGCAAGGGCGAG
GAGCTGTTCACCGGGGTGGTGCCCATCCTGGTCGAGCTGGACGGCGACGTAAACGGCCACAAGTTCAGCG
TGTCCGGCGAGGGCGAGGGCGATGCCACCTACGGCAAGCTGACCCTGAAGTTCATCTGCACCACCGGCAA
GCTGCCCGTGCCCTGGCCCACCCTCGTGACCACCCTGACCTACGGCGTGCAGTGCTTCAGCCGCTACCCC
GACCACATGAAGCAGCACGACTTCTTCAAGTCCGCCATGCCCGAAGGCTATGTCCAGGAGCGCACCATCT
TCTTCAAGGACGACGGCAACTACAAGACCCGCGCCGAGGTGAAGTTCGAGGGCGACACCCTGGTGAACCG
CATCGAGCTGAAGGGCATCGACTTCAAGGAGGACGGCAACATCCTGGGGCACAAGCTGGAGTACAACTAC
AACAGCCACAACGTCTATATCATGGCCGACAAGCAGAAGAACGGCATCAAGGTGAACTTCAAGATCCGCC
ACAACATCGAGGACGGCAGCGTGCAGCTCGCCGACCACTACCAGCAGAACACCCCCATCGGCGACGGCCC
CGTGCTGCTGCCCGACAACCACTACCTGAGCACCCAGTCCGCCCTGAGCAAAGACCCCAACGAGAAGCGC
GATCACATGGTCCTGCTGGAGTTCGTGACCGCCGCCGGGATCACTCTCGGCATGGACGAGCTGTACAAGT
AAAGCGGCCGCGTCGACAATCAACCTCTGGATTACAAAATTTGTGAAAGATTGACTGGTATTCTTAACTA
TGTTGCTCCTTTTACGCTATGTGGATACGCTGCTTTAATGCCTTTGTATCATGCTATTGCTTCCCGTATG
GCTTTCATTTTCTCCTCCTTGTATAAATCCTGGTTGCTGTCTCTTTATGAGGAGTTGTGGCCCGTTGTCA
GGCAACGTGGCGTGGTGTGCACTGTGTTTGCTGACGCAACCCCCACTGGTTGGGGCATTGCCACCACCTG
TCAGCTCCTTTCCGGGACTTTCGCTTTCCCCCTCCCTATTGCCACGGCGGAACTCATCGCCGCCTGCCTT
GCCCGCTGCTGGACAGGGGCTCGGCTGTTGGGCACTGACAATTCCGTGGTGTTGTCGGGGAAGCTGACGT
CCTTTCCATGGCTGCTCGCCTGTGTTGCCACCTGGATTCTGCGCGGGACGTCCTTCTGCTACGTCCCTTC
GGCCCTCAATCCAGCGGACCTTCCTTCCCGCGGCCTGCTGCCGGCTCTGCGGCCTCTTCCGCGTCTTCGC
CTTCGCCCTCAGACGAGTCGGATCTCCCTTTGGGCCGCCTCCCCGCCTGGAATTCCCGCGGTTCGCTTTA
AGACCAATGACTTACAAGGCAGCTGTAGATCTTAGCCACTTTTTAAAAGAAAAGGGGGGACTGGAAGGGC
TAATTCACTCCCAACGAAGACAAGATGGGATCAATTCACCATGGGAATAACTTCGTATAGCATACATTAT
ACGAAGTTATGCTGCTTTTTGCTTGTACTGGGTCTCTCTGGTTAGACCAGATCTGAGCCTGGGAGCTCTC
TGGCTAACTAGGGAACCCACTGCTTAAGCCTCAATAAAGCTTGCCTTGAGTGCTTCAAGTAGTGTGTGCC
CGTCTGTTGTGTGACTCTGGTAACTAGAGATCCCTCAGACCCTTTTAGTCAGTGTGGAAAATCTCTAGCA
GCATCTAGTTGAATCGCCAGTGTGTCGAGCTAGCAGATCTTTTTCCCTCTGCCAAAAATTATGGGGACAT
CATGAAGCCCCTTGAGCATCTGACTTCTGGCTAATAAAGGAAATTTATTTTCATTGCAATAGTGTGTTGG
AATTTTTTGTGTCTCTCACTCGGAAGGACATATGGGAGGGCAAATCATTTAAAACATCAGAATGAGTATT
TGGTTTAGAGTTTGGCAACATATGCCCATATGCTGGCTGCCATGAACAAAGGTTGGCTATAAAGAGGTCA
TCAGTATATGAAACAGCCCCCTGCTGTCCATTCCTTATTCCATAGAAAAGCCTTGACTTGAGGTTAGATT
TTTTTTATATTTTGTTTTGTGTTATTTTTTTCTTTAACATCCCTAAAATTTTCCTTACATGTTTTACTAG
CCAGATTTTTCCTCCTCTCCTGACTACTCCCAGTCATAGCTGTCCCTCTTCTCTTATGGAGATCCCTCGA
CCTGCAGCCCAAGCTTGGCGTAATCATGGTCATAGCTGTTTCCTGTGTGAAATTGTTATCCGCTCACAAT
TCCACACAACATACGAGCCGGAAGCATAAAGTGTAAAGCCTGGGGTGCCTAATGAGTGAGCTAACTCACA
TTAATTGCGTTGCGCTCACTGCCCGCTTTCCAGTCGGGAAACCTGTCGTGCCAGCGGATCCGCATCTCAA
TTAGTCAGCAACCATAGTCCCGCCCCTAACTCCGCCCATCCCGCCCCTAACTCCGCCCAGTTCCGCCCAT
TCTCCGCCCCATGGCTGACTAATTTTTTTTATTTATGCAGAGGCCGAGGCCGCCTCGGCCTCTGAGCTAT
TCCAGAAGTAGTGAGGAGGCTTTTTTGGAGGCCTAGGCTTTTGCAAAAAGCTAACTTGTTTATTGCAGCT
TATAATGGTTACAAATAAAGCAATAGCATCACAAATTTCACAAATAAAGCATTTTTTTCACTGCATTCTA
GTTGTGGTTTGTCCAAACTCATCAATGTATCTTATCATGTCTGGATCCGCTGCATTAATGAATCGGCCAA
CGCGCGGGGAGAGGCGGTTTGCGTATTGGGCGCTCTTCCGCTTCCTCGCTCACTGACTCGCTGCGCTCGG
TCGTTCGGCTGCGGCGAGCGGTATCAGCTCACTCAAAGGCGGTAATACGGTTATCCACAGAATCAGGGGA
TAACGCAGGAAAGAACATGTGAGCAAAAGGCCAGCAAAAGGCCAGGAACCGTAAAAAGGCCGCGTTGCTG
GCGTTTTTCCATAGGCTCCGCCCCCCTGACGAGCATCACAAAAATCGACGCTCAAGTCAGAGGTGGCGAA
ACCCGACAGGACTATAAAGATACCAGGCGTTTCCCCCTGGAAGCTCCCTCGTGCGCTCTCCTGTTCCGAC
CCTGCCGCTTACGGATACCTGTCCGCCTTTCTCCCTTCGGGAAGCGTGGCGCTTTCTCATAGCTCACGCT
GTAGGTATCTCAGTTCGGTGTAGGTCGTTCGCTCCAAGCTGGGCTGTGTGCACGAACCCCCCGTTCAGCC
CGACCGCTGCGCCTTATCCGGTAACTATCGTCTTGAGTCCAACCCGGTAAGACACGACTTATCGCCACTG
GCAGCAGCCACTGGTAACAGGATTAGCAGAGCGAGGTATGTAGGCGGTGCTACAGAGTTCTTGAAGTGGT
GGCCTAACTACGGCTACACTAGAAGAACAGTATTTGGTATCTGCGCTCTGCTGAAGCCAGTTACCTTCGG
AAAAAGAGTTGGTAGCTCTTGATCCGGCAAACAAACCACCGCTGGTAGCGGTGGTTTTTTTGTTTGCAAG
CAGCAGATTACGCGCAGAAAAAAAGGATCTCAAGAAGATCCTTTGATCTTTTCTACGGGGTCTGACGCTC
AGTGGAACGAAAACTCACGTTAAGGGATTTTGGTCATGAGATTATCAAAAAGGATCTTCACCTAGATCCT
TTTAAATTAAAAATGAAGTTTTAAATCAATCTAAAGTATATATGAGTAAACTTGGTCTGACAGTTACCAA
TGCTTAATCAGTGAGGCACCTATCTCAGCGATCTGTCTATTTCGTTCATCCATAGTTGCCTGACTCCCCG
TCGTGTAGATAACTACGATACGGGAGGGCTTACCATCTGGCCCCAGTGCTGCAATGATACCGCGAGACCC
ACGCTCACCGGCTCCAGATTTATCAGCAATAAACCAGCCAGCCGGAAGGGCCGAGCGCAGAAGTGGTCCT
GCAACTTTATCCGCCTCCATCCAGTCTATTAATTGTTGCCGGGAAGCTAGAGTAAGTAGTTCGCCAGTTA
ATAGTTTGCGCAACGTTGTTGCCATTGCTACAGGCATCGTGGTGTCACGCTCGTCGTTTGGTATGGCTTC
ATTCAGCTCCGGTTCCCAACGATCAAGGCGAGTTACATGATCCCCCATGTTGTGCAAAAAAGCGGTTAGC
TCCTTCGGTCCTCCGATCGTTGTCAGAAGTAAGTTGGCCGCAGTGTTATCACTCATGGTTATGGCAGCAC
TGCATAATTCTCTTACTGTCATGCCATCCGTAAGATGCTTTTCTGTGACTGGTGAGTACTCAACCAAGTC
ATTCTGAGAATAGTGTATGCGGCGACCGAGTTGCTCTTGCCCGGCGTCAATACGGGATAATACCGCGCCA
CATAGCAGAACTTTAAAAGTGCTCATCATTGGAAAACGTTCTTCGGGGCGAAAACTCTCAAGGATCTTAC
CGCTGTTGAGATCCAGTTCGATGTAACCCACTCGTGCACCCAACTGATCTTCAGCATCTTTTACTTTCAC
CAGCGTTTCTGGGTGAGCAAAAACAGGAAGGCAAAATGCCGCAAAAAAGGGAATAAGGGCGACACGGAAA
TGTTGAATACTCATACTCTTCCTTTTTCAATATTATTGAAGCATTTATCAGGGTTATTGTCTCATGAGCG
GATACATATTTGAATGTATTTAGAAAAATAAACAAATAGGGGTTCCGCGCACATTTCCCCGAAAAGTGCC
ACCTGGGTCGACATTGATTATTGACTAGTTATTAATAGTAATCAATTACGGGGTCATTAGTTCATAGCCC
ATATATGGAGTTCCGCGTTACATAACTTACGGTAAATGGCCCGCCTGGCTGACCGCCCAACGACCCCCGC
CCATTGACGTCAATAATGACGTATGTTCCCATAGTAACGCCAATAGGGACTTTCCATTGACGTCAATGGG
TGGAGTATTTACGGTAAACTGCCCACTTGGCAGTACATCAAGTGTATCATATGCCAAGTACGCCCCCTAT
TGACGTCAATGACGGTAAATGGCCCGCCTGGCATTATGCCCAGTACATGACCTTATGGGACTTTCCTACT
TGGCAGTACATCTACGTATTAGTCATCGCTATTACCATGGGAGGCGTGGCCTGGGCGGGACTGGGGAGTG
GCGAGCCCTCAGATCCTGCATATAAGCAGCTGCTTTTTGCCTGTACTGGGTCTCTCTGGTTAGACCAGAT
CTGAGCCTGGGAGCTCTCTGGCTAACTAGGGAACCCACTGCTTAAGCCTCAATAAAGCTTGCCTTGAGTG
CTTCAAGTAGTGTGTGCCCGTCTGTTGTGTGACTCTGGTAACTAGAGATCCCTCAGACCCTTTTAGTCAG
TGTGGAAAATCTCTAGCAGTGGCGCCCGAACAGGGACTTGAAAGCGAAAGGGAAACCAGAGGAGCTCTCT
CGACGCAGGACTCGGCTTGCTGAAGCGCGCACGGCAAGAGGCGAGGGGCGGCGACTGGTGAGTACGCCAA
AAATTTTGACTAGCGGAGGCTAGAAGGAGAGAGATGGGTGCGAGAGCGTCAGTATTAAGCGGGGGAGAAT
TAGATCGCGATGGGAAAAAATTCGGTTAAGGCCAGGGGGAAAGAAAAAATATAAATTAAAACATATAGTA
TGGGCAAGCAGGGAGCTAGAACGATTCGCAGTTAATACTGGCCTGTTAGAAACATCAGAAGGCTGTAGAC
AAATACTGGGACAGCTACAACCATCCCTTCAGACAGGATCAGAAGAACTTAGATCATTATATAATACAGT
AGCAACCCTCTATTGTGTGCATCAAAGGATAGAGATAAAAGACACCAAGGAAGCTTTAGACAAGATAGAG
GAAGAGCAAAACAAAAGTAAGAAAAAAGCACAGCAAGCAGCAGGATCTTCAGACCTGGAAATTCCCTACA
ATCCCCAAAGTCAAGGAGTAGTAGAATCTATGAATAAAGAATTAAAGAAAATTATAGGACAGGTAAGAGA
TCAGGCTGAACATCTTAAGACAGCAGTACAAATGGCAGTATTCATCCACAATTTTAAAAGAAAAGGGGGG
ATTGGGGGGTACAGTGCAGGGGAAAGAATAGTAGACATAATAGCAACAGACATACAAACTAAAGAATTAC
AAAAACAAATTACAAAAATTCAAAATTTTCGGGTTTATTACAGGGACAGCAGAAATCCACTTTGGAAAGG
ACCAGCAAAGCTCCTCTGGAAAGGTGAAGGGGCAGTAGTAATACAAGATAATAGTGACATAAAAGTAGTG
CCAAGAAGAAAAGCAAAGATCATTAGGGATTATGGAAAACAGATGGCAGGTGATGATTGTGTGGCAAGTA
GACAGGATGAGGATTAGAACATGGAAAAGTTTAGTAAAACACCATAAGGAGGAGATATGAGGGACAATTG
GAGAAGTGAATTATATAAATATAAAGTAGTAAAAATTGAACCATTAGGAGTAGCACCCACCAAGGCAAAG
AGAAGAGTGGTGCAGAGAGAAAAAAGAGCAGTGGGAATAGGAGCTTTGTTCCTTGGGTTCTTGGGAGCAG
CAGGAAGCACTATGGGCGCAGCGTCAATGACGCTGACGGTACAGGCCAGACAATTATTGTCTGGTATAGT
GCAGCAGCAGAACAATTTGCTGAGGGCTATTGAGGCGCAACAGCATCTGTTGCAACTCACAGTCTGGGGC
ATCAAGCAGCTCCAGGCAAGAATCCTGGCTGTGGAAAGATACCTAAAGGATCAACAGCTCCTGGGGATTT
GGGGTTGCTCTGGAAAACTCATTTGCACCACTGCTGTGCCTTGGAATGCTAGTTGGAGTAATAAATCTCT
GGAACAGATTTGGAATCACACGACCTGGATGGAGTGGGACAGAGAAATTAACAATTACACAAGCTTAATA
CACTCCTTAATTGAAGAATCGCAAAACCAGCAAGAAAAGAATGAACAAGAATTATTGGAATTAGATAAAT
GGGCAAGTTTGTGGAATTGGTTTAACATAACAAATTGGCTGTGGTATATAAAATTATTCATAATGATAGT
AGGAGGCTTGGTAGGTTTAAGAATAGTTTTTGCTGTACTTTCTATAGTGAATAGAGTTAGGCAGGGATAT
TCACCATTATCGTTTCAGACCCACCTCCCAACCCCGAGGGGACCCGACAGGCCCGAAGGAATAGAAGAAG
AAGGTGGAGAGAGAGACAGAGACAGATCCATTCGATTAGTGAACGGATCTCGACGGTATCTAGTGATTAT
CGGATCAACTTTGTATAGAAAAGTTGTTAATTAAGGGTGCAGCGGCCTCCGCGCCGGGTTTTGGCGCCTC
CCGCGGGCGCCCCCCTCCTCACGGCGAGCGCTGCCACGTCAGACGAAGGGCGCAGCGAGCGTCCTGATCC
TTCCGCCCGGACGCTCAGGACAGCGGCCCGCTGCTCATAAGACTCGGCCTTAGAACCCCAGTATCAGCAG
AAGGACATTTTAGGACGGGACTTGGGTGACTCTAGGGCACTGGTTTTCTTTCCAGAGAGCGGAACAGGCG
AGGAAAAGTAGTCCCTTCTCGGCGATTCTGCGGAGGGATCTCCGTGGGGCGGTGAACGCCGATGATTATA
TAAGGACGCGCCGGGTGTGGCACAGCTAGTTCCGTCGCAGCCGGGATTTGGGTCGCGGTTCTTGTTTGTG
GATCGCTGTGATCGTCACTTGGTGAGTAGCGGGCTGCTGGGCTGGCCGGGGCTTTCGTGGCCGCCGGGCC
GCTCGGTGGGACGGAAGCGTGTGGAGAGACCGCCAAGGGCTGTAGTCTGGGTCCGCGAGCAAGGTTGCCC
TGAACTGGGGGTTGGGGGGAGCGCAGCAAAATGGCGGCTGTTCCCGAGTCTTGAATGGAAGACGCTTGTG
AGGCGGGCTGTGAGGTCGTTGAAACAAGGTGGGGGGCATGGTGGGCGGCAAGAACCCAAGGTCTTGAGGC
CTTCGCTAATGCGGGAAAGCTCTTATTCGGGTGAGATGGGCTGGGGCACCATCTGGGGACCCTGACGTGA
AGTTTGTCACTGACTGGAGAACTCGGTTTGTCGTCTGTTGCGGGGGCGGCAGTTATGGCGGTGCCGTTGG
GCAGTGCACCCGTACCTTTGGGAGCGCGCGCCCTCGTCGTGTCGTGACGTCACCCGTTCTGTTGGCTTAT
AATGCAGGGTGGGGCCACCTGCCGGTAGGTGTGCGGTAGGCTTTTCTCCGTCGCAGGACGCAGGGTTCGG
GCCTAGGGTAGGCTCTCCTGAATCGACAGGCGCCGGACCTCTGGTGAGGGGAGGGATAAGTGAGGCGTCA
GTTTCTTTGGTCGGTTTTATGTACCTATCTTCTTAAGTAGCTGAAGCTCCGGTTTTGAACTATGCGCTCG
GGGTTGGCGAGTGTGTTTTGTGAAGTTTTTTAGGCACCTTTTGAAATGTAATCATTTGGGTCAATATGTA
ATTTTCAGTGTTAGACTAGTAAATTGTCCGCTAAATTCTGGCCGTTTTTGGCTTTTTTGTTAGAC
